>Addgene plasmid #134837 | pAT635_CMV/CAG_hGADD45A-PUFa-hTET1(CD) | addgene full sequence | sequence record 271837 | Addgene NGS Result
TTGAGATCCTTTTTTTCTGCGCGTAATCTGCTGCTTGCAAACAAAAAAACCACCGCTACCAGCGGTGGTT
TGTTTGCCGGATCAAGAGCTACCAACTCTTTTTCCGAAGGTAACTGGCTTCAGCAGAGCGCAGATACCAA
ATACTGTTCTTCTAGTGTAGCCGTAGTTAGGCCACCACTTCAAGAACTCTGTAGCACCGCCTACATACCT
CGCTCTGCTAATCCTGTTACCAGTGGCTGCTGCCAGTGGCGATAAGTCGTGTCTTACCGGGTTGGACTCA
AGACGATAGTTACCGGATAAGGCGCAGCGGTCGGGCTGAACGGGGGGTTCGTGCACACAGCCCAGCTTGG
AGCGAACGACCTACACCGAACTGAGATACCTACAGCGTGAGCTATGAGAAAGCGCCACGCTTCCCGAAGG
GAGAAAGGCGGACAGGTATCCGGTAAGCGGCAGGGTCGGAACAGGAGAGCGCACGAGGGAGCTTCCAGGG
GGAAACGCCTGGTATCTTTATAGTCCTGTCGGGTTTCGCCACCTCTGACTTGAGCGTCGATTTTTGTGAT
GCTCGTCAGGGGGGCGGAGCCTATGGAAAAACGCCAGCAACGCGGCCTTTTTACGGTTCCTGGCCTTTTG
CTGGCCTTTTGCTCACATGTTCTTTCCTGCGTTATCCCCTGATTCTGTGGATAACCGTATTACCGCCTTT
GAGTGAGCTGATACCGCTCGCCGCAGCCGAACGACCGAGCGCAGCGAGTCAGTGAGCGAGGAAGCGGAAG
AGCGCCCAATACGCAAACCGCCTCTCCCCGCGCGTTGGCCGATTCATTAATGCAGCTGGCACGACAGGTT
TCCCGACTGGAAAGCGGGCAGTGAGCGCAACGCAATTAATGTGAGTTAGCTCACTCATTAGGCACCCCAG
GCTTTACACTTTATGCTTCCGGCTCGTATGTTGTGTGGAATTGTGAGCGGATAACAATTTCACACAGGAA
ACAGCTATGACCATGATTACGCCAAGCGCGCAATTAACCCTCACTAAAGGGAACAAAAGCTGGAGCTGCA
AGCTTAATGTAGTCTTATGCAATACTCTTGTAGTCTTGCAACATGGTAACGATGAGTTAGCAACATGCCT
TACAAGGAGAGAAAAAGCACCGTGCATGCCGATTGGTGGAAGTAAGGTGGTACGATCGTGCCTTATTAGG
AAGGCAACAGACGGGTCTGACATGGATTGGACGAACCACTGAATTGCCGCATTGCAGAGATATTGTATTT
AAGTGCCTAGCTCGATACATAAACGGGTCTCTCTGGTTAGACCAGATCTGAGCCTGGGAGCTCTCTGGCT
AACTAGGGAACCCACTGCTTAAGCCTCAATAAAGCTTGCCTTGAGTGCTTCAAGTAGTGTGTGCCCGTCT
GTTGTGTGACTCTGGTAACTAGAGATCCCTCAGACCCTTTTAGTCAGTGTGGAAAATCTCTAGCAGTGGC
GCCCGAACAGGGACTTGAAAGCGAAAGGGAAACCAGAGGAGCTCTCTCGACGCAGGACTCGGCTTGCTGA
AGCGCGCACGGCAAGAGGCGAGGGGCGGCGACTGGTGAGTACGCCAAAAATTTTGACTAGCGGAGGCTAG
AAGGAGAGAGATGGGTGCGAGAGCGTCAGTATTAAGCGGGGGAGAATTAGATCGCGATGGGAAAAAATTC
GGTTAAGGCCAGGGGGAAAGAAAAAATATAAATTAAAACATATAGTATGGGCAAGCAGGGAGCTAGAACG
ATTCGCAGTTAATCCTGGCCTGTTAGAAACATCAGAAGGCTGTAGACAAATACTGGGACAGCTACAACCA
TCCCTTCAGACAGGATCAGAAGAACTTAGATCATTATATAATACAGTAGCAACCCTCTATTGTGTGCATC
AAAGGATAGAGATAAAAGACACCAAGGAAGCTTTAGACAAGATAGAGGAAGAGCAAAACAAAAGTAAGAC
CACCGCACAGCAAGCGGCCGCTGATCTTCAGACCTGGAGGAGGAGATATGAGGGACAATTGGAGAAGTGA
ATTATATAAATATAAAGTAGTAAAAATTGAACCATTAGGAGTAGCACCCACCAAGGCAAAGAGAAGAGTG
GTGCAGAGAGAAAAAAGAGCAGTGGGAATAGGAGCTTTGTTCCTTGGGTTCTTGGGAGCAGCAGGAAGCA
CTATGGGCGCAGCGTCAATGACGCTGACGGTACAGGCCAGACAATTATTGTCTGGTATAGTGCAGCAGCA
GAACAATTTGCTGAGGGCTATTGAGGCGCAACAGCATCTGTTGCAACTCACAGTCTGGGGCATCAAGCAG
CTCCAGGCAAGAATCCTGGCTGTGGAAAGATACCTAAAGGATCAACAGCTCCTGGGGATTTGGGGTTGCT
CTGGAAAACTCATTTGCACCACTGCTGTGCCTTGGAATGCTAGTTGGAGTAATAAATCTCTGGAACAGAT
TTGGAATCACACGACCTGGATGGAGTGGGACAGAGAAATTAACAATTACACAAGCTTAATACACTCCTTA
ATTGAAGAATCGCAAAACCAGCAAGAAAAGAATGAACAAGAATTATTGGAATTAGATAAATGGGCAAGTT
TGTGGAATTGGTTTAACATAACAAATTGGCTGTGGTATATAAAATTATTCATAATGATAGTAGGAGGCTT
GGTAGGTTTAAGAATAGTTTTTGCTGTACTTTCTATAGTGAATAGAGTTAGGCAGGGATATTCACCATTA
TCGTTTCAGACCCACCTCCCAACCCCGAGGGGACCCTTGCGCCTTTTCCAAGGCAGCCCTGGGTTTGCGC
AGGGACGCGGCTGCTCTGGGCGTGGTTCCGGGAAACGCAGCGGCGCCGACCCTGGGTCTCGCACATTCTT
CACGTCCGTTCGCAGCGTCACCCGGATCTTCGCCGCTACCCTTGTGGGCCCCCCGGCGACGCTTCCTGCT
CCGCCCCTAAGTCGGGAAGGTTCCTTGCGGTTCGCGGCGTGCCGGACGTGACAAACGGAAGCCGCACGTC
TCACTAGTACCCTCGCAGACGGACAGCGCCAGGGAGCAATGGCAGCGCGCCGACCGCGATGGGCTGTGGC
CAATAGCGGCTGCTCAGCAGGGCGCGCCGAGAGCAGCGGCCGGGAAGGGGCGGTGCGGGAGGCGGGGTGT
GGGGCGGTAGTGTGGGCCCTGTTCCTGCCCGCGCGGTGTTCCGCATTCTGCAAGCCTCCGGAGCGCACGT
CGGCAGTCGGCTCCCTCGTTGACCGAATCACCGACCTCTCTCCCCAGGGGGTACCACCGGAGCTTACCAT
GACCGAGTACAAGCCCACGGTGCGCCTCGCCACCCGCGACGACGTCCCCAGGGCCGTACGCACCCTCGCC
GCCGCGTTCGCCGACTACCCCGCCACGCGCCACACCGTCGATCCGGACCGCCACATCGAGCGGGTCACCG
AGCTGCAAGAACTCTTCCTCACGCGCGTCGGGCTCGACATCGGCAAGGTGTGGGTCGCGGACGACGGCGC
CGCCGTGGCGGTCTGGACCACGCCGGAGAGCGTCGAAGCGGGGGCGGTGTTCGCCGAGATCGGCCCGCGC
ATGGCCGAGTTGAGCGGTTCCCGGCTGGCCGCGCAGCAACAGATGGAAGGCCTCCTGGCGCCGCACCGGC
CCAAGGAGCCCGCGTGGTTCCTGGCCACCGTCGGCGTCTCGCCCGACCACCAGGGCAAGGGTCTGGGCAG
CGCCGTCGTGCTCCCCGGAGTGGAGGCGGCCGAGCGCGCCGGGGTGCCCGCCTTCCTGGAGACCTCCGCG
CCCCGCAACCTCCCCTTCTACGAGCGGCTCGGCTTCACCGTCACCGCCGACGTCGAGGTGCCCGAAGGAC
CGCGCACCTGGTGCATGACCCGCAAGCCCGGTGCCTGAGAATTCTAGATCTTGAGACAAATGGCAGTATT
CATCCACAATTTTAAAAGAAAAGGGGGGATTGGGGGGTACAGTGCAGGGGAAAGAATAGTAGACATAATA
GCAACAGACATACAAACTAAAGAATTACAAAAACAAATTACAAAAATTCAAAATTTTCGGGTTTATTACA
GGGACAGCAGAGATCCACTTTGGCGCCGGCTCGAGGGGGCCCGGGGTTATTAATAGTAATCAATTACGGG
GTCATTAGTTCATAGCCCATATATGGAGTTCCGCGTTACATAACTTACGGTAAATGGCCCGCCTGGCTGA
CCGCCCAACGACCCCCGCCCATTGACGTCAATAATGACGTATGTTCCCATAGTAACGCCAATAGGGACTT
TCCATTGACGTCAATGGGTGGAGTATTTACGGTAAACTGCCCACTTGGCAGTACATCAAGTGTATCATAT
GCCAAGTACGCCCCCTATTGACGTCAATGACGGTAAATGGCCCGCCTGGCATTATGCCCAGTACATGACC
TTATGGGACTTTCCTACTTGGCAGTACATCTACGTATTAGTCATCGCTATTACCATGGTGATGCGGTTTT
GGCAGTACATCAATGGGCGTGGATAGCGGTTTGACTCACGGGGATTTCCAAGTCTCCACCCCATTGACGT
CAATGGGAGTTTGTTTTGGCACCAAAATCAACGGGACTTTCCAAAATGTCGTAACAACTCCGCCCCATTG
ACGCAAATGGGCGGTAGGCGTGTACGGTGGGAGGTCTATATAAGCAGAGCTCTCTGGCTAACTGTCGGGA
TCAACAAGTTTGTACAAAAAAGCAGGCTCCGAATTCACCGGTGCCGCCACCATGACTTTGGAGGAATTCT
CGGCTGGAGAGCAGAAGACCGAAAGGATGGATAAGGTGGGGGATGCCCTGGAGGAAGTGCTCAGCAAAGC
CCTGAGTCAGCGCACGATCACTGTCGGGGTGTACGAAGCGGCCAAGCTGCTCAACGTCGACCCCGATAAC
GTGGTGTTGTGCCTGCTGGCGGCGGACGAGGACGACGACAGAGATGTGGCTCTGCAGATCCACTTCACCC
TGATCCAGGCGTTTTGCTGCGAGAACGACATCAACATCCTGCGCGTCAGCAACCCGGGCCGGCTGGCGGA
GCTCCTGCTCTTGGAGACCGACGCTGGCCCCGCGGCGAGCGAGGGCGCCGAGCAGCCCCCGGACCTGCAC
TGCGTGCTGGTGACGAATCCACATTCATCTCAATGGAAGGATCCTGCCTTAAGTCAACTTATTTGTTTTT
GCCGGGAAAGTCGCTACATGGATCAATGGGTTCCAGTGATTAATCTCCCTGAACGGTCTAGAACCGGTGC
CGCCACCATGATCGATGGCGGAGGCGGATCTGATCCAAAAAAGAAGAGAAAGGTAGATCCAAAAAAGAAG
AGAAAGGTAGATCCAAAAAAGAAGAGAAAGGTAGGATCTACCGGATCTAGAAACGATGGTGGTGGTGGAA
GCGGGGGTGGGGGCAGCGGTGGAGGGGGAAGCGGGCGCGCCGGGATCCTCCCCCCCAAGAAAAAGAGGAA
GGTATCTAGAGGCCGCAGCCGCCTTTTGGAAGATTTTCGAAACAACCGGTACCCCAATTTACAACTGCGG
GAGATTGCTGGACATATAATGGAATTTTCCCAAGACCAGCATGGGTCCAGATTCATTCAGCTGAAACTGG
AGCGTGCCACACCAGCTGAGCGCCAGCTTGTCTTCAATGAAATCCTCCAGGCTGCCTACCAACTCATGGT
GGATGTGTTTGGTAATTACGTCATTCAGAAGTTCTTTGAATTTGGCAGTCTTGAACAGAAGCTGGCTTTG
GCAGAACGGATTCGAGGCCACGTCCTGTCATTGGCACTACAGATGTATGGCAGCCGTGTTATCGAGAAAG
CTCTTGAGTTTATTCCTTCAGACCAGCAGAATGAGATGGTTCGGGAACTAGATGGCCATGTCTTGAAGTG
TGTGAAAGATCAGAATGGCAATCACGTGGTTCAGAAATGCATTGAATGTGTACAGCCCCAGTCTTTGCAA
TTTATCATCGACGCGTTTAAGGGACAGGTATTTGCCTTATCCACACATCCTTATGGCTGCCGAGTGATTC
AGAGAATCCTGGAGCACTGTCTCCCTGACCAGACACTCCCTATTTTAGAGGAGCTTCACCAGCACACAGA
GCAGCTGGTACAGGATCAATATGGAAATTATGTAATCCAACATGTACTGGAGCACGGTCGTCCTGAGGAT
AAAAGCAAAATTGTAGCAGAAATCCGAGGCAATGTACTTGTATTGAGTCAGCACAAATTTGCAAGCAATG
TTGTGGAGAAGTGTGTTACTCACGCCTCACGTACGGAGCGCGCTGTGCTCATCGACGAGGTGTGCACCAT
GAACGACGGTCCCCACAGTGCCTTATACACCATGATGAAGGACCAGTATGCCAACTACGTGGTCCAGAAG
ATGATTGACGTGGCGGAGCCAGGCCAGCGGAAGATCGTCATGCATAAGATCCGGCCCCACATCGCAACTC
TTCGTAAGTACACCTATGGCAAGCACATTCTGGCCAAGCTGGAGAAGTACTACATGAAGAACGGTGTTGA
CTTAGGGGACCCAAAGAAGAAGCGCAAAGTGGATCCTAAAAAGAAAAGAAAGGTAGGCGGCCGCGGGGGA
GGCGGTTCCGGTGGCGGCGGAAGCGGAGGTGGAGGATCAGGGCCGGCCGAACTGCCCACCTGCAGCTGTC
TTGATCGAGTTATACAAAAAGACAAAGGCCCATATTATACACACCTTGGGGCAGGACCAAGTGTTGCTGC
TGTCAGGGAAATCATGGAGAATAGGTATGGTCAAAAAGGAAACGCAATAAGGATAGAAATAGTAGTGTAC
ACCGGTAAAGAAGGGAAAAGCTCTCATGGGTGTCCAATTGCTAAGTGGGTTTTAAGAAGAAGCAGTGATG
AAGAAAAAGTTCTTTGTTTGGTCCGGCAGCGTACAGGCCACCACTGTCCAACTGCTGTGATGGTGGTGCT
CATCATGGTGTGGGATGGCATCCCTCTTCCAATGGCCGACCGGCTATACACAGAGCTCACAGAGAATCTA
AAGTCATACAATGGGCACCCTACCGACAGAAGATGCACCCTCAATGAAAATCGTACCTGTACATGTCAAG
GAATTGATCCAGAGACTTGTGGAGCTTCATTCTCTTTTGGCTGTTCATGGAGTATGTACTTTAATGGCTG
TAAGTTTGGTAGAAGCCCAAGCCCCAGAAGATTTAGAATTGATCCAAGCTCTCCCTTACATGAAAAAAAC
CTTGAAGATAACTTACAGAGTTTGGCTACACGATTAGCTCCAATTTATAAGCAGTATGCTCCAGTAGCTT
ACCAAAATCAGGTGGAATATGAAAATGTTGCCCGAGAATGTCGGCTTGGCAGCAAGGAAGGTCGTCCCTT
CTCTGGGGTCACTGCTTGCCTGGACTTCTGTGCTCATCCCCACAGGGACATTCACAACATGAATAATGGA
AGCACTGTGGTTTGTACCTTAACTCGAGAAGATAACCGCTCTTTGGGTGTTATTCCTCAAGATGAGCAGC
TCCATGTGCTACCTCTTTATAAGCTTTCAGACACAGATGAGTTTGGCTCCAAGGAAGGAATGGAAGCCAA
GATCAAATCTGGGGCCATCGAGGTCCTGGCACCCCGCCGCAAAAAAAGAACGTGTTTCACTCAGCCTGTT
CCCCGTTCTGGAAAGAAGAGGGCTGCGATGATGACAGAGGTTCTTGCACATAAGATAAGGGCAGTGGAAA
AGAAACCTATTCCCCGAATCAAGCGGAAGAATAACTCAACAACAACAAACAACAGTAAGCCTTCGTCACT
GCCAACCTTAGGGAGTAACACTGAGACCGTGCAACCTGAAGTAAAAAGTGAAACCGAACCCCATTTTATC
TTAAAAAGTTCAGACAACACTAAAACTTATTCGCTGATGCCATCCGCTCCTCACCCAGTGAAAGAGGCAT
CTCCAGGCTTCTCCTGGTCCCCGAAGACTGCTTCAGCCACACCAGCTCCACTGAAGAATGACGCAACAGC
CTCATGCGGGTTTTCAGAAAGAAGCAGCACTCCCCACTGTACGATGCCTTCGGGAAGACTCAGTGGTGCC
AATGCAGCTGCTGCTGATGGCCCTGGCATTTCACAGCTTGGCGAAGTGGCTCCTCTCCCCACCCTGTCTG
CTCCTGTGATGGAGCCCCTCATTAATTCTGAGCCTTCCACTGGTGTGACTGAGCCGCTAACGCCTCATCA
GCCAAACCACCAGCCCTCCTTCCTCACCTCTCCTCAAGACCTTGCCTCTTCTCCAATGGAAGAAGATGAG
CAGCATTCTGAAGCAGATGAGCCTCCATCAGACGAACCCCTATCTGATGACCCCCTGTCACCTGCTGAGG
AGAAATTGCCCCACATTGATGAGTATTGGTCAGACAGTGAGCACATCTTTTTGGATGCAAATATTGGTGG
GGTGGCCATCGCACCTGCTCACGGCTCGGTTTTGATTGAGTGTGCCCGGCGAGAGCTGCACGCTACCACT
CCTGTTGAGCACCCCAACCGTAATCATCCAACCCGCCTCTCCCTTGTCTTTTACCAGCACAAAAACCTAA
ATAAGCCCCAACATGGTTTTGAACTAAACAAGATTAAGTTTGAGGCTAAAGAAGCTAAGAATAAGAAAAT
GAAGGCCTCAGAGCAAAAAGACCAGGCAGCTAATGAAGGTCCAGAACAGTCCTCTGAAGTAAATGAATTG
AACCAAATTCCTTCTCATAAAGCATTAACATTAACCCATGACAATGTTGTCACCGTGTCCCCTTATGCTC
TCACACACGTTGCGGGGCCCTATAACCATTGGGTCATCGATTGATTAATTAAGAATTCGACCCAGCTTTC
TTGTACAAAGTGGTTGGTAAGCCTATCCCTAACCCTCTCCTCGGTCTCGATTCTACGTAGTAATGAGCTA
GCGCTAACCGGTGGCGCGTTAAGTCGACAATCAACCTCTGGATTACAAAATTTGTGAAAGATTGACTGGT
ATTCTTAACTATGTTGCTCCTTTTACGCTATGTGGATACGCTGCTTTAATGCCTTTGTATCATGCTATTG
CTTCCCGTATGGCTTTCATTTTCTCCTCCTTGTATAAATCCTGGTTGCTGTCTCTTTATGAGGAGTTGTG
GCCCGTTGTCAGGCAACGTGGCGTGGTGTGCACTGTGTTTGCTGACGCAACCCCCACTGGTTGGGGCATT
GCCACCACCTGTCAGCTCCTTTCCGGGACTTTCGCTTTCCCCCTCCCTATTGCCACGGCGGAACTCATCG
CCGCCTGCCTTGCCCGCTGCTGGACAGGGGCTCGGCTGTTGGGCACTGACAATTCCGTGGTGTTGTCGGG
GAAATCATCGTCCTTTCCTTGGCTGCTCGCCTGTGTTGCCACCTGGATTCTGCGCGGGACGTCCTTCTGC
TACGTCCCTTCGGCCCTCAATCCAGCGGACCTTCCTTCCCGCGGCCTGCTGCCGGCTCTGCGGCCTCTTC
CGCGTCTTCGCCTTCGCCCTCAGACGAGTCGGATCTCCCTTTGGGCCGCCTCCCCGCGTCGACTTTAAGA
CCAATGACTTACAAGGCAGCTGTAGATCTTAGCCACTTTTTAAAAGAAAAGGGGGGACTGGAAGGGCTAA
TTCACTCCCAACGAAGACAAGATCTGCTTTTTGCTTGTACTGGGTCTCTCTGGTTAGACCAGATCTGAGC
CTGGGAGCTCTCTGGCTAACTAGGGAACCCACTGCTTAAGCCTCAATAAAGCTTGCCTTGAGTGCTTCAA
GTAGTGTGTGCCCGTCTGTTGTGTGACTCTGGTAACTAGAGATCCCTCAGACCCTTTTAGTCAGTGTGGA
AAATCTCTAGCAGTACGTATAGTAGTTCATGTCATCTTATTATTCAGTATTTATAACTTGCAAAGAAATG
AATATCAGAGAGTGAGAGGAACTTGTTTATTGCAGCTTATAATGGTTACAAATAAAGCAATAGCATCACA
AATTTCACAAATAAAGCATTTTTTTCACTGCATTCTAGTTGTGGTTTGTCCAAACTCATCAATGTATCTT
ATCATGTCTGGCTCTAGCTATCCCGCCCCTAACTCCGCCCATCCCGCCCCTAACTCCGCCCAGTTCCGCC
CATTCTCCGCCCCATGGCTGACTAATTTTTTTTATTTATGCAGAGGCCGAGGCCGCCTCGGCCTCTGAGC
TATTCCAGAAGTAGTGAGGAGGCTTTTTTGGAGGCCTAGGGACGTACCCAATTCGCCCTATAGTGAGTCG
TATTACGCGCGCTCACTGGCCGTCGTTTTACAACGTCGTGACTGGGAAAACCCTGGCGTTACCCAACTTA
ATCGCCTTGCAGCACATCCCCCTTTCGCCAGCTGGCGTAATAGCGAAGAGGCCCGCACCGATCGCCCTTC
CCAACAGTTGCGCAGCCTGAATGGCGAATGGG
[124 nt withheld, positions 10393-10516]
C
[91 nt withheld, positions 10518-10608]
A
[49 nt withheld, positions 10610-10658]
CCTTTGACGTTGGAGTCCACGTTCTTT
[37 nt withheld, positions 10686-10722]
ACCCTATCTCGGTCTATTCTTTTGATTTATAAGGGATTTTGCCGATTTCGGCCTATTGGTTAAAAAATGA
GCTGATTTAACAAAAATTTAACGCGAATTTTAACAAAATATTAACGCTTACAATTTAGGTGGCACTTTTC
GGGGAAATGTGCGCGGAACCCCTATTTGTTTATTTTTCTAAATACATTCAAATATGTATCCGCTCATGAG
ACAATAACCCTGATAAATGCTTCAATAATATTGAAAAAGGAAGAGTATGAGTATTCAACATTTCCGTGTC
GCCCTTATTCCCTTTTTTGCGGCATTTTGCCTTCCTGTTTTTGCTCACCCAGAAACGCTGGTGAAAGTAA
AAGATGCTGAAGATCAGTTGGGTGCACGAGTGGGTTACATCGAACTGGATCTCAACAGCGGTAAGATCCT
TGAGAGTTTTCGCCCCGAAGAACGTTTTCCAATGATGAGCACTTTTAAAGTTCTGCTATGTGGCGCGGTA
TTATCCCGTATTGACGCCGGGCAAGAGCAACTCGGTCGCCGCATACACTATTCTCAGAATGACTTGGTTG
AGTACTCACCAGTCACAGAAAAGCATCTTACGGATGGCATGACAGTAAGAGAATTATGCAGTGCTGCCAT
AACCATGAGTGATAACACTGCGGCCAACTTACTTCTGACAACGATCGGAGGACCGAAGGAGCTAACCGCT
TTTTTGCACAACATGGGGGATCATGTAACTCGCCTTGATCGTTGGGAACCGGAGCTGAATGAAGCCATAC
CAAACGACGAGCGTGACACCACGATGCCTGTAGCAATGGCAACAACGTTGCGCAAACTATTAACTGGCGA
ACTACTTACTCTAGCTTCCCGGCAACAATTAATAGACTGGATGGAGGCGGATAAAGTTGCAGGACCACTT
CTGCGCTCGGCCCTTCCGGCTGGCTGGTTTATTGCTGATAAATCTGGAGCCGGTGAGCGTGGGTCTCGCG
GTATCATTGCAGCACTGGGGCCAGATGGTAAGCCCTCCCGTATCGTAGTTATCTACACGACGGGGAGTCA
GGCAACTATGGATGAACGAAATAGACAGATCGCTGAGATAGGTGCCTCACTGATTAAGCATTGGTAACTG
TCAGACCAAGTTTACTCATATATACTTTAGATTGATTTAAAACTTCATTTTTAATTTAAAAGGATCTAGG
TGAAGATCCTTTTTGATAATCTCATGACCAAAATCCCTTAACGTGAGTTTTCGTTCCACTGAGCGTCAGA
CCCCGTAGAAAAGATCAAAGGATCTTC
Features (pLannotate 1.2.2; 36 found; start..end, strand, type, name):
      1..589     +  rep_origin     ori: high-copy-number ColE1/pMB1/pBR322/pUC origin of replication
    772..864     +  CDS            lacI (fragment): lac repressor; lacI; The lac repressor binds to the lac operator to inhibit transcription in E. coli. This inhibition can be relieved by adding lactose or isopropyl-β-D-thiogalactopyranoside (IPTG).
    877..898     +  protein_bind   CAP binding site: CAP binding activates transcription in the presence of cAMP. E. coli catabolite activator protein
    913..943     +  promoter       lac promoter: promoter for the E. coli lac operon
    947..969     +  protein_bind   lac operator (fragment): The lac repressor binds to the lac operator to inhibit transcription in E. coli. This inhibition can be relieved by adding lactose or isopropyl-β-D-thiogalactopyranoside (IPTG). lac repressor encoded by lacI
   1012..1030    +  promoter       T3 promoter: promoter for bacteriophage T3 RNA polymerase
   1058..1284    +  promoter       RSV promoter: Rous sarcoma virus enhancer/promoter
   1285..1465    +  LTR            5' LTR (truncated): truncated 5' long terminal repeat (LTR) from HIV-1
   1512..1637    +  misc_feature   HIV-1 Ψ: packaging signal of human immunodeficiency virus type 1
   1621..1984    +  CDS            HIV-1 gag (fragment): gag protein from human immunodeficiency virus 1; gag
   2130..2363    +  misc_feature   RRE: The Rev response element (RRE) of HIV-1 allows for Rev-dependent mRNA export from the nucleus to the cytoplasm.
   2740..2766    +  CDS            Rev (fragment): human immunodeficiency virus 1 (HIV-1) Rev protein; rev; enhances nuclear export of unspliced and incompletely spliced viral mRNAs
   2767..3267    +  promoter       hPGK promoter: human phosphoglycerate kinase 1 promoter
   3289..3888    +  CDS            PuroR (fragment): puromycin N-acetyltransferase; pac from Streptomyces; confers resistance to puromycin
   3930..4047    +  misc_feature   cPPT/CTS: central polypurine tract and central termination sequence of HIV-1
   4164..4467    +  enhancer       CMV enhancer: human cytomegalovirus immediate early enhancer
   4468..4671    +  promoter       CMV promoter: human cytomegalovirus (CMV) immediate early promoter
   4694..4718    +  protein_bind   attB1: mutant version of attB; recombination site for the Gateway® BP reaction BP Clonase™
   4742..5236    +  CDS            GADD45A: GA45A_HUMAN - Also known as DDIT1, GADD45. Experimental evidence at protein level: Swiss-Prot protein existence level 1. In T-cells, functions as a regulator of p38 MAPKs by inhibiting p88 phosphorylation and activity (By similarity). Might affect PCNA interaction with some CDK (cell division protein kinase) complexes; stimulates DNA excision repair in vitro and inhibits entry of cells into S phase. From Homo sapiens (Human).
   5285..5305    +  CDS            SV40 NLS: nuclear localization signal of SV40 (simian virus 40) large T antigen
   5309..5329    +  CDS            SV40 NLS: nuclear localization signal of SV40 (simian virus 40) large T antigen
   5333..5353    +  CDS            SV40 NLS: nuclear localization signal of SV40 (simian virus 40) large T antigen
   5471..6517    +  CDS            PUM1 (fragment): PUM1_HUMAN - Also known as KIAA0099 From Homo sapiens (Human).
   6626..8785    +  CDS            TET1 (fragment): TET1_HUMAN - Also known as CXXC6, KIAA1676, LCX. Experimental evidence at protein level: Swiss-Prot protein existence level 1. Dioxygenase that catalyzes the conversion of the modified genomic base 5-methylcytosine (5mC) into 5-hydroxymethylcytosine (5hmC) and plays a key role in active DNA demethylation. Also mediates subsequent conversion of 5hmC into 5-formylcytosine (5fC), and conversion of 5fC to 5-carboxylcytosine (5caC). Conversion of 5mC into 5hmC, 5fC and 5caC probably constitutes the first step in cytosine demethylation. Methylation at the C5 position of cytosine bases is an epigenet
   8810..8834    -  protein_bind   attB2: mutant version of attB; recombination site for the Gateway® BP reaction BP Clonase™
   8836..8877    +  CDS            V5 tag: epitope tag from simian virus 5
   8919..9507    +  misc_feature   WPRE: woodchuck hepatitis virus posttranscriptional regulatory element
   9558..9577    +  misc_feature   cPPT/CTS (fragment): central polypurine tract and central termination sequence of HIV-1
   9579..9812    +  LTR            3' LTR (ΔU3): self-inactivating 3' long terminal repeat (LTR) from HIV-1
   9890..10011   +  polyA_signal   SV40 poly(A) signal: SV40 polyadenylation signal
  10051..10186   +  rep_origin     SV40 ori: SV40 origin of replication
  10207..10225   -  promoter       T7 promoter: promoter for bacteriophage T7 RNA polymerase
  10233..10388   +  CDS            lacZα (fragment): LacZα fragment of β-galactosidase; lacZ fragment
  10393..10821   +  rep_origin     f1 ori (sequence partly withheld): f1 bacteriophage origin of replication; arrow indicates direction of (+) strand synthesis
  10874..10978   +  promoter       AmpR promoter: bla
  10979..11839   +  CDS            AmpR: β-lactamase; bla; confers resistance to ampicillin, carbenicillin, and related antibiotics
