[The description below was written by a language model from this plasmid's Addgene catalogue record and pLannotate feature annotations shown in this document.]
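Description:
pAT635_CMV/CAG_hGADD45A-PUFa-hTET1(CD) is a third-generation, self-inactivating lentiviral expression plasmid of about 12 kb. It is built on the pLX302 Gateway destination backbone and delivers a Casilio-ME2.2 DNA demethylation effector into mammalian cells. In bacteria it is maintained through a ColE1/pUC-type origin and ampicillin resistance, and an f1 origin is also present. The catalogue lists it as low copy even though the origin is annotated as a high-copy type. The viral portion has an RSV promoter driving a truncated HIV-1 5' LTR, followed by the Ψ packaging signal, RRE, cPPT/CTS, WPRE and a ΔU3 3' LTR. Genomic RNA production is therefore Tat-independent, and the integrated provirus lacks LTR promoter activity. An internal hPGK promoter drives puromycin N-acetyltransferase for selection of transduced cells.

The payload lies between attB1 and attB2 sites left by Gateway recombination. It is a single fusion of human GADD45A, three SV40 nuclear localization signals, a PUM1-derived PUF RNA-binding domain (PUFa), and the human TET1 catalytic domain (residues 1418–2136). The catalogue names the promoter as CMV/CAG, but the feature table annotates only a CMV enhancer and CMV promoter upstream of the insert. A V5 tag sequence from the backbone sits after attB2. Because the record describes the effector as untagged, the insert presumably terminates before it.

In the Casilio system, the PUF domain binds its cognate sites appended to a guide RNA, so dCas9 supplied separately recruits the effector to a target locus. There, TET1 oxidizes 5-methylcytosine while GADD45A couples this to DNA repair, which enhances targeted demethylation.
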