Addgene plasmid #134837: pAT635_CMV/CAG_hGADD45A-PUFa-hTET1(CD)
Purpose: 3rd generation lentiviral expression of untagged Casilio-ME2.2 effector hGADD45A-PUFa-hTET1(CD) in mammalian cells
Depositing lab: Albert Cheng. Depositing organization: Jackson Laboratory. Publication: Enhanced CRISPR-based DNA demethylation by Casilio-ME-mediated RNA-guided coupling of methylcytosine oxidation and DNA repair pathways. Taghbalout A, Du M, Jillette N, Rosikiewicz W, Rath A, Heinen CD, Li S, Cheng AW. Nat Commun. 2019 Sep 20;10(1):4296. doi: 10.1038/s41467-019-12339-7. PubMed 31541098.
Backbone
  Vector backbone: pLX302
  Backbone manufacturer: Plasmid #25896
  Backbone size w/o insert (bp): 9573
  Total vector size (bp): 12009
  Vector type: Mammalian Expression, Lentiviral, CRISPR, Synthetic Biology
  Selectable markers: Puromycin
Growth in bacteria
  Bacterial resistance: Ampicillin, 100 μg/mL
  Growth temperature: 30°C
  Growth strain: NEB Stable
  Copy number: Low Copy
Gene/Insert
  Gene/Insert name: hGADD45A-PUFa-hTET1CD(1418-2136)
  Species: H. sapiens (human), Synthetic
  Insert size (bp): 4077
  Promoter: CMV/CAG
  Tag / fusion protein: GADD45A-PUFa-TET1(CD)
  Cloning method: Gateway Cloning
  Sequencing primers: 5′ cgcaaatgggcggtaggcgtg; 3′ agcagcgtatccacatagcg
Terms and licenses: Academic/Nonprofit Terms; Industry Terms: Not Available to Industry
How to cite: pAT635_CMV/CAG_hGADD45A-PUFa-hTET1(CD) was a gift from Albert Cheng (Addgene plasmid # 134837 ; http://n2t.net/addgene:134837 ; RRID:Addgene_134837)
